>Addgene plasmid #128521 | pMJA105 | addgene full sequence | sequence record 251415 | Addgene NGS Result
GATCTAACATCCAAAGACGAAAGGTTGAATGAAACCTTTTTGCCATCCGACATCCACAGGTCCATTCTCA
CACATAAGTGCCAAACGCAACAGGAGGGGATACACTAGCAGCAGACCGTTGCAAACGCAGGACCTCCACT
CCTCTTCTCCTCAACACCCACTTTTGCCATCGAAAAACCAGCCCAGTTATTGGGCTTGATTGGAGCTCGC
TCATTCCAATTCCTTCTATTAGGCTACTAACACCATGACTTTATTAGCCTGTCTATCCTGGCCCCCCTGG
CGAGGTTCATGTTTGTTTATTTCCGAATGCAACAAGCTCCGCATTACACCCGAACATCACTCCAGATGAG
GGCTTTCTGAGTGTGGGGTCAAATAGTTTCATGTTCCCCAAATGGCCCAAAACTGACAGTTTAAACGCTG
TCTTGGAACCTAATATGACAAAAGCGTGATCTCATCCAAGATGAACTAAGTTTGGTTCGTTGAAATGCTA
ACGGCCAGTTGGTCAAAAAGAAACTTCCAAAAGTCGGCATACCGTTTGTCTTGTTTGGTATTGATTGACG
AATGCTCAAAAATAATCTCATTAATGCTTAGCGCAGTCTCTCTATCGCTTCTGAACCCCGGTGCACCTGT
GCCGAAACGCAAATGGGGAAACACCCGCTTTTTGGATGATTATGCATTGTCTCCACATTGTATGCTTCCA
AGATTCTGGTGGGAATACTGCTGATAGCCTAACGTTCATGATCAAAATTTAACTGTTCTAACCCCTACTT
GACAGCAATATATAAACAGAAGGAAGCTGCCCTGTCTTAAACCTTTTTTTTTATCATCATTATTAGCTTA
CTTTCATAATTGCGACTGGTTCCAATTGACAAGCTTTTGATTTTAACGACTTTTAACGACAACTTGAGAA
GATCAAAAAACAACTAATTATTCGAAGGATCCAAACGATGAGATTTCCTTCAATTTTTACTGCAGTTTTA
TTCGCAGCATCCTCCGCATTAGCTGCTCCAGTCAACACTACAACAGAAGATGAAACGGCACAAATTCCGG
CTGAAGCTGTCATCGGTTACTCAGATTTAGAAGGGGATTTCGATGTTGCTGTTTTGCCATTTTCCAACAG
CACAAATAACGGGTTATTGTTTATAAATACTACTATTGCCAGCATTGCTGCTAAAGAAGAAGGGGTATCT
CTCGAGAAAAGAAAGGTTTTCGAAAGATGTGAGCTCGCTAGAACCTTGAAGAGATTGGGTATGGACGGGT
ACCGTGGTATCTCTTTGGCTAACTGGATGTGTTTGGCTAAGTGGGAATCTGGTTACAACACTCGAGCTAC
CAACTACAACGCTGGTGACAGGTCGACCGACTACGGTATCTTCCAAATTAATTCTAGATACTGGTGTAAC
GACGGTAAGAACCCAGGCGCCGTTAACGCTTGTCACTTGTCTTGTTCTGCTTTGCTGCAGGACAACATCG
CTGACGCTGTTGCTTGTGCTAAACGCGTTGTTAGAGACCCACAAGGTATCAGAGCTTGGGTTGCTTGGAG
AAATCGATGTCAAAACAGAGACGTCAGACAATACGTTCAAGGTTGTGGTGTTTAGTAAGAATTCCCTAGG
GCGGCCGCGAATTAATTCGCCTTAGACATGACTGTTCCTCAGTTCAAGTTGGGCACTTACGAGAAGACCG
GTCTTGCTAGATTCTAATCAAGAGGATGTCAGAATGCCATTTGCCTGAGAGATGCAGGCTTCATTTTTGA
TACTTTTTTATTTGTAACCTATATAGTATAGGATTTTTTTTGTCATTTTGTTTCTTCTCGTACGAGCTTG
CTCCTGATCAGCCTATCTCGCAGCTGATGAATATCTTGTGGTAGGGGTTTGGGAAAATCATTCGAGTTTG
ATGTTTTTCTTGGTATTTCCCACTCCTCTTCAGAGTACAGAAGATTAAGTGAGACGTTCGTTTGTGCAAG
CTTATCGATAAGCTTTAATGCGGTAGTTTATCACAGTTAAATTGCTAACGCAGTCAGGCACCGTGTATGA
AATCTAACAATGCGCTCATCGTCATCCTCGGCACCGTCACCCTGGATGCTGTAGGCATAGGCTTGGTTAT
GCCGGTACTGCCGGGCCTCTTGCGGGATATCGTCCATTCCGACAGCATCGCCAGTCACTATGGCGTGCTG
CTAGCGCTATATGCGTTGATGCAATTTCTATGCGCACCCGTTCTCGGAGCACTGTCCGACCGCTTTGGCC
GCCGCCCAGTCCTGCTCGCTTCGCTACTTGGAGCCACTATCGACTACGCGATCATGGCGACCACACCCGT
CCTGTGGATCTATCGAATCTAAATGTAAGTTAAAATCTCTAAATAATTAAATAAGTCCCAGTTTCTCCAT
ACGAACCTTAACAGCATTGCGGTGAGCATCTAGACCTTCAACAGCAGCCAGATCCATCACTGCTTGGCCA
ATATGTTTCAGTCCCTCAGGAGTTACGTCTTGTGAAGTGATGAACTTCTGGAAGGTTGCAGTGTTAACTC
CGCTGTATTGACGGGCATATCCGTACGTTGGCAAAGTGTGGTTGGTACCGGAGGAGTAATCTCCACAACT
CTCTGGAGAGTAGGCACCAACAAACACAGATCCAGCGTGTTGTACTTGATCAACATAAGAAGAAGCATTC
TCGATTTGCAGGATCAAGTGTTCAGGAGCGTACTGATTGGACATTTCCAAAGCCTGCTCGTAGGTTGCAA
CCGATAGGGTTGTAGAGTGTGCAATACACTTGCGTACAATTTCAACCCTTGGCAACTGCACAGCTTGGTT
GTGAACAGCATCTTCAATTCTGGCAAGCTCCTTGTCTGTCATATCGACAGCCAACAGAATCACCTGGGAA
TCAATACCATGTTCAGCTTGAGACAGAAGGTCTGAGGCAACGAAATCTGGATCAGCGTATTTATCAGCAA
TAACTAGAACTTCAGAAGGCCCAGCAGGCATGTCAATACTACACAGGGCTGATGTGTCATTTTGAACCAT
CATCTTGGCAGCAGTAACGAACTGGTTTCCTGGACCAAATATTTTGTCACACTTAGGAACAGTTTCTGTT
CCGTAAGCCATAGCAGCTACTGCCTGGGCGCCTCCTGCTAGCACGATACACTTAGCACCAACCTTGTGGG
CAACGTAGATGACTTCTGGGGTAAGGGTACCATCCTTCTTAGGTGGAGATGCAAAAACAATTTCTTTGCA
ACCAGCAACTTTGGCAGGAACACCCAGCATCAGGGAAGTGGAAGGCAGAATTGCGGTTCCACCAGGAATA
TAGAGGCCAACTTTCTCAATAGGTCTTGCAAAACGAGAGCAGACTACACCAGGGCAAGTCTCAACTTGCA
ACGTCTCCGTTAGTTGAGCTTCATGGAATTTCCTGACGTTATCTATAGAGAGATCAATGGCTCTCTTAAC
GTTATCTGGCAATTGCATAAGTTCCTCTGGGAAAGGAGCTTCTAACACAGGTGTCTTCAAAGCGACTCCA
TCAAACTTGGCAGTTAGTTCTAAAAGGGCTTTGTCACCATTTTGACGAACATTGTCGACAATTGGTTTGA
CTAATTCCATAATCTGTTCCGTTTTCTGGATAGGACGACGAAGGGCATCTTCAATTTCTTGTGAGGAGGC
CTTAGAAACGTCAATTTTGCACAATTCAATACGACCTTCAGAAGGGACTTCTTTAGGTTTGGATTCTTCT
TTAGGTTGTTCCTTGGTGTATCCTGGCTTGGCATCTCCTTTCCTTCTAGTGACCTTTAGGGACTTCATAT
CCAGGTTTCTCTCCACCTCGTCCAACGTCACACCGTACTTGGCACATCTAACTAATGCAAAATAAAATAA
GTCAGCACATTCCCAGGCTATATCTTCCTTGGATTTAGCTTCTGCAAGTTCATCAGCTTCCTCCCTAATT
TTAGCGTTCAACAAAACTTCGTCGTCAAATAACCGTTTGGTATAAGAACCTTCTGGAGCATTGCTCTTAC
GATCCCACAAGGTGGCTTCCATGGCTCTAAGACCCTTTGATTGGCCAAAACAGGAAGTGCGTTCCAAGTG
ACAGAAACCAACACCTGTTTGTTCAACCACAAATTTCAAGCAGTCTCCATCACAATCCAATTCGATACCC
AGCAACTTTTGAGTTGCTCCAGATGTAGCACCTTTATACCACAAACCGTGACGACGAGATTGGTAGACTC
CAGTTTGTGTCCTTATAGCCTCCGGAATAGACTTTTTGGACGAGTACACCAGGCCCAACGAGTAATTAGA
AGAGTCAGCCACCAAAGTAGTGAATAGACCATCGGGGCGGTCAGTAGTCAAAGACGCCAACAAAATTTCA
CTGACAGGGAACTTTTTGACATCTTCAGAAAGTTCGTATTCAGTAGTCAATTGCCGAGCATCAATAATGG
GGATTATACCAGAAGCAACAGTGGAAGTCACATCTACCAACTTTGCGGTCTCAGAAAAAGCATAAACAGT
TCTACTACCGCCATTAGTGAAACTTTTCAAATCGCCCAGTGGAGAAGAAAAAGGCACAGCGATACTAGCA
TTAGCGGGCAAGGATGCAACTTTATCAACCAGGGTCCTATAGATAACCCTAGCGCCTGGGATCATCCTTT
GGACAACTCTTTCTGCCAAATCTAGGTCCAAAATCACTTCATTGATACCATTATTGTACAACTTGAGCAA
GTTGTCGATCAGCTCCTCAAATTGGTCCTCTGTAACGGATGACTCAACTTGCACATTAACTTGAAGCTCA
GTCGATTGAGTGAACTTGATCAGGTTGTGCAGCTGGTCAGCAGCATAGGGAAACACGGCTTTTCCTACCA
AACTCAAGGAATTATCAAACTCTGCAACACTTGCGTATGCAGGTAGCAAGGGAAATGTCATACTTGAAGT
CGGACAGTGAGTGTAGTCTTGAGAAATTCTGAAGCCGTATTTTTATTATCAGTGAGTCAGTCATCAGGAG
ATCCTCTACGCCGGACGCATCGTGGCCGGCATCACCGGCGCCACAGGTGCGGTTGCTGGCGCCTATATCG
CCGACATCACCGATGGGGAAGATCGGGCTCGCCACTTCGGGCTCATGAGCGCTTGTTTCGGCGTGGGTAT
GGTGGCAGGCCCCGTGGCCGGGGGACTGTTGGGCGCCATCTCCTTGCATGCACCATTCCTTGCGGCGGCG
GTGCTCAACGGCCTCAACCTACTACTGGGCTGCTTCCTAATGCAGGAGTCGCATAAGGGAGAGCGTCGAG
TATCTATGATTGGAAGTATGGGAATGGTGATACCCGCATTCTTCAGTGTCTTGAGGTCTCCTATCAGATT
ATGCCCAACTAAAGCAACCGGAGGAGGAGATTTCATGGTAAATTTCTCTGACTTTTGGTCATCAGTAGAC
TCGAACTGTGAGACTATCTCGGTTATGACAGCAGAAATGTCCTTCTTGGAGACAGTAAATGAAGTCCCAC
CAATAAAGAAATCCTTGTTATCAGGAACAAACTTCTTGTTTCGAACTTTTTCGGTGCCTTGAACTATAAA
ATGTAGAGTGGATATGTCGGGTAGGAATGGAGCGGGCAAATGCTTACCTTCTGGACCTTCAAGAGGTATG
TAGGGTTTGTAGATACTGATGCCAACTTCAGTGACAACGTTGCTATTTCGTTCAAACCATTCCGAATCCA
GAGAAATCAAAGTTGTTTGTCTACTATTGATCCAAGCCAGTGCGGTCTTGAAACTGACAATAGTGTGCTC
GTGTTTTGAGGTCATCTTTGTATGAATAAATCTAGTCTTTGATCTAAATAATCTTGACGAGCCAGACGAT
AATACCAATCTAAACTCTTTAAACGTTAAAGGACAAGTATGTCTGCCTGTATTAAACCCCAAATCAGCTC
GTAGTCTGATCCTCATCAACTTGAGGGGCACTATCTTGTTTTAGAGAAATTTGCGGAGATGCGATATCGA
GAAAAAGGTACGCTGATTTTAAACGTGAAATTTATCTCAAGATCTGCTGCCTCGCGCGTTTCGGTGATGA
CGGTGAAAACCTCTGACACATGCAGCTCCCGGAGACGGTCACAGCTTGTCTGTAAGCGGATGCCGGGAGC
AGACAAGCCCGTCAGGGCGCGTCAGCGGGTGTTGGCGGGTGTCGGGGCGCAGCCATGACCCAGTCACGTA
GCGATAGCGGAGTGTATACTGGCTTAACTATGCGGCATCAGAGCAGATTGTACTGAGAGTGCACCATATG
CGGTGTGAAATACCGCACAGATGCGTAAGGAGAAAATACCGCATCAGGCGCTCTTCCGCTTCCTCGCTCA
CTGACTCGCTGCGCTCGGTCGTTCGGCTGCGGCGAGCGGTATCAGCTCACTCAAAGGCGGTAATACGGTT
ATCCACAGAATCAGGGGATAACGCAGGAAAGAACATGTGAGCAAAAGGCCAGCAAAAGGCCAGGAACCGT
AAAAAGGCCGCGTTGCTGGCGTTTTTCCATAGGCTCCGCCCCCCTGACGAGCATCACAAAAATCGACGCT
CAAGTCAGAGGTGGCGAAACCCGACAGGACTATAAAGATACCAGGCGTTTCCCCCTGGAAGCTCCCTCGT
GCGCTCTCCTGTTCCGACCCTGCCGCTTACCGGATACCTGTCCGCCTTTCTCCCTTCGGGAAGCGTGGCG
CTTTCTCATAGCTCACGCTGTAGGTATCTCAGTTCGGTGTAGGTCGTTCGCTCCAAGCTGGGCTGTGTGC
ACGAACCCCCCGTTCAGCCCGACCGCTGCGCCTTATCCGGTAACTATCGTCTTGAGTCCAACCCGGTAAG
ACACGACTTATCGCCACTGGCAGCAGCCACTGGTAACAGGATTAGCAGAGCGAGGTATGTAGGCGGTGCT
ACAGAGTTCTTGAAGTGGTGGCCTAACTACGGCTACACTAGAAGGACAGTATTTGGTATCTGCGCTCTGC
TGAAGCCAGTTACCTTCGGAAAAAGAGTTGGTAGCTCTTGATCCGGCAAACAAACCACCGCTGGTAGCGG
TGGTTTTTTTGTTTGCAAGCAGCAGATTACGCGCAGAAAAAAAGGATCTCAAGAAGATCCTTTGATCTTT
TCTACGGGGTCTGACGCTCAGTGGAACGAAAACTCACGTTAAGGGATTTTGGTCATGAGATTATCAAAAA
GGATCTTCACCTAGATCCTTTTAAATTAAAAATGAAGTTTTAAATCAATCTAAAGTATATATGAGTAAAC
TTGGTCTGACAGTTACCAATGCTTAATCAGTGAGGCACCTATCTCAGCGATCTGTCTATTTCGTTCATCC
ATAGTTGCCTGACTCCCCGTCGTGTAGATAACTACGATACGGGAGGGCTTACCATCTGGCCCCAGTGCTG
CAATGATACCGCGAGACCCACGCTCACCGGCTCCAGATTTATCAGCAATAAACCAGCCAGCCGGAAGGGC
CGAGCGCAGAAGTGGTCCTGCAACTTTATCCGCCTCCATCCAGTCTATTAATTGTTGCCGGGAAGCTAGA
GTAAGTAGTTCGCCAGTTAATAGTTTGCGCAACGTTGTTGCCATTGCTGCAGGCATCGTGGTGTCACGCT
CGTCGTTTGGTATGGCTTCATTCAGCTCCGGTTCCCAACGATCAAGGCGAGTTACATGATCCCCCATGTT
GTGCAAAAAAGCGGTTAGCTCCTTCGGTCCTCCGATCGTTGTCAGAAGTAAGTTGGCCGCAGTGTTATCA
CTCATGGTTATGGCAGCACTGCATAATTCTCTTACTGTCATGCCATCCGTAAGATGCTTTTCTGTGACTG
GTGAGTACTCAACCAAGTCATTCTGAGAATAGTGTATGCGGCGACCGAGTTGCTCTTGCCCGGCGTCAAC
ACGGGATAATACCGCGCCACATAGCAGAACTTTAAAAGTGCTCATCATTGGAAAACGTTCTTCGGGGCGA
AAACTCTCAAGGATCTTACCGCTGTTGAGATCCAGTTCGATGTAACCCACTCGTGCACCCAACTGATCTT
CAGCATCTTTTACTTTCACCAGCGTTTCTGGGTGAGCAAAAACAGGAAGGCAAAATGCCGCAAAAAAGGG
AATAAGGGCGACACGGAAATGTTGAATACTCATACTCTTCCTTTTTCAATATTATTGAAGCATTTATCAG
GGTTATTGTCTCATGAGCGGATACATATTTGAATGTATTTAGAAAAATAAACAAATAGGGGTTCCGCGCA
CATTTCCCCGAAAAGTGCCACCTGACGTCTAAGAAACCATTATTATCATGACATTAACCTATAAAAATAG
GCGTATCACGAGGCCCTTTCGTCTTCAAGAATTAATTCTCATGTTTGACAGCTTATCATCGATAAGCTGA
CTCATGTTGGTATTGTGAAATAGACGCAGATCGGGAACACTGAAAAATAACAGTTATTATTCGA
Features (pLannotate 1.2.2; 15 found; start..end, strand, type, name):
      1..936     +  promoter       AOX1 promoter: Pichia pastoris AOX1; inducible promoter, regulated by methanol
    948..1202    +  CDS            α-factor secretion signal: N-terminal secretion signal from S. cerevisiae alpha-factor; MFα1; Cleavage by the Kex2 protease occurs after the dibasic KR sequence.
   1203..1592    +  CDS            LYZ (fragment): LYSC_HUMAN - Also known as LZM. Experimental evidence at protein level: Swiss-Prot protein existence level 1. Lysozymes have primarily a bacteriolytic function; those in tissues and body fluids are associated with the monocyte-macrophage system and enhance the activity of immunoagents. From Homo sapiens (Human).
   1629..1694    +  CDS            AOX1 (fragment): ALOX1_KOMPC - Experimental evidence at protein level: Swiss-Prot protein existence level 1. Major isoform of alcohol oxidase, which catalyzes the oxidation of methanol to formaldehyde and hydrogen peroxide, the first step in the methanol utilization pathway of methylotrophic yeasts. From Komagataella phaffii (strain ATCC 76273 / CBS 7435 / CECT 11047 / NRRL Y-11430 / Wegner 21-1) (Yeast) (Pichia pastoris).
   1698..1944    +  terminator     AOX1 terminator: Pichia pastoris AOX1; transcription terminator for AOX1
   2027..2320    +  CDS            TcR (fragment): tetracycline efflux protein; tet; confers resistance to tetracycline
   2357..4891    -  CDS            PpHIS4: multifunctional enzyme, required for histidine biosynthesis; Pichia pastoris HIS4; auxotrophic marker for Pichia pastoris
   4970..5249    +  CDS            TcR (fragment): tetracycline efflux protein; tet; confers resistance to tetracycline
   5246..5994    +  misc_feature   AOX1 3' fragment: region downstream of Pichia pastoris AOX1 gene
   5996..6036    +  CDS            rop (fragment): Rop protein, which maintains plasmids at low copy number; rop
   6138..6278    +  misc_feature   bom: basis of mobility region from pBR322
   6464..7052    -  rep_origin     ori: high-copy-number ColE1/pMB1/pBR322/pUC origin of replication
   7223..8083    -  CDS            AmpR: β-lactamase; bla; confers resistance to ampicillin, carbenicillin, and related antibiotics
   8084..8188    -  promoter       AmpR promoter: bla
   8305..8328    +  promoter       tet promoter (fragment): E. coli promoter for tetracycline efflux protein gene
