[The description below was written by a language model from this plasmid's Addgene catalogue record and pLannotate feature annotations shown in this document.]
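Description:
pMJA105 is a Pichia pastoris expression plasmid built on the Invitrogen pPIC9 backbone, carrying a synthetic gene for the T70N variant of human lysozyme (LYZ), a variant the depositor describes as amyloid and studied in the context of lysozyme amyloidosis. The sequenced plasmid is about 8.4 kb. In E. coli it is maintained through a ColE1/pMB1-type origin with ampicillin selection from a bla gene and its own promoter. The backbone also retains pBR322 remnants: the bom site and non-functional fragments of rop, the tetracycline resistance gene and the tet promoter. In yeast, selection relies on the Pichia HIS4 gene, which complements histidine auxotrophy in a his4 host.

The roughly 390 bp lysozyme coding region was cloned between a partial AvaI site and EcoRI. It lies directly downstream of, and contiguous with, the Saccharomyces cerevisiae α-factor secretion signal. Transcription is driven by the methanol-inducible AOX1 promoter and ended by the AOX1 terminator, with a short piece of AOX1 coding sequence annotated between the insert and the terminator. The prepro leader directs the fusion into the secretory pathway, and Kex2 cleavage after its dibasic site releases mature lysozyme into the culture medium, matching the depositor's note that the mature T70N protein is secreted. An AOX1 3' fragment lies beyond HIS4. Together with the AOX1 promoter, it provides homology for integrating the cassette into the Pichia genome, the usual mode of use for pPIC9-type vectors, which carry no yeast replication origin.

The plasmid is intended for methanol-induced production of secreted recombinant T70N lysozyme, and the associated publication concerns the structure and solution dynamics of this variant.
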