Addgene plasmid #128521: pMJA105
Purpose: Expresses amyloid human Lysozyme in Pichia pastoris
Depositing lab: Marcos Alcocer. Depositing organization: University of Nottingham. Publication: Rationalising lysozyme amyloidosis: insights from the structure and solution dynamics of T70N lysozyme. Johnson RJ, Christodoulou J, Dumoulin M, Caddy GL, Alcocer MJ, Murtagh GJ, Kumita JR, Larsson G, Robinson CV, Archer DB, Luisi B, Dobson CM. J Mol Biol. 2005 Sep 30;352(4):823-36. doi: 10.1016/j.jmb.2005.07.040. PubMed 16126226.
Backbone
  Vector backbone: pPIC9
  Backbone manufacturer: Invitrogen
  Backbone size w/o insert (bp): 8005
  Vector type: Yeast Expression
  Selectable markers: HIS4
Growth in bacteria
  Bacterial resistance: Ampicillin, 100 μg/mL
  Growth temperature: 37°C
  Growth strain: DH5alpha
  Copy number: Unknown
Gene/Insert
  Gene/Insert name: Artificial gene for human lysozyme T70N (alt name: Lyz or X75362.1)
  Species: H. sapiens (human)
  Insert size (bp): 393
  Entrez Gene: LYZ (a.k.a. LYZF1, LZM)
  Promoter: AOX1
  Cloning method: Restriction Enzyme; 5′ cloning site AvaI partial (not destroyed); 3′ cloning site EcoRI (not destroyed)
  Sequencing primers: 5′ CGACTGGTTCCAATTGACAAGCTTT; 3′ TGCATCTCTCAGGCAAATGGCA
Resource information
  A portion of this plasmid was derived from a plasmid made by: Lysozyme gene given by Prof Archer IFRN.
Terms and licenses: Academic/Nonprofit Terms; Industry Terms: Not Available to Industry
Depositor comments: Secreted T70N amyloid Human mature lysozyme. Also reference PMID: 16441658.
How to cite: pMJA105 was a gift from Marcos Alcocer (Addgene plasmid # 128521 ; http://n2t.net/addgene:128521 ; RRID:Addgene_128521)
