>Addgene plasmid #128521 | pMJA105 | analyzer sequence | sequence record 246366
AAGGTTTTCGAAAGATGTGAGCTCGCTAGAACCTTGAAGAGATTGGGTATGGACGGGTACCGTGGTATCT
CTTTGGCTAACTGGATGTGTTTGGCTAAGTGGGAATCTGGTTACAACACTCGAGCTACCAACTACAACGC
TGGTGACAGGTCGACCGACTACGGTATCTTCCAAATTAATTCTAGATACTGGTGTAACGACGGTAAGAAC
CCAGGCGCCGTTAACGCTTGTCACTTGTCTTGTTCTGCTTTGCTGCAGGACAACATCGCTGACGCTGTTG
CTTGTGCTAAACGCGTTGTTAGAGACCCACAAGGTATCAGAGCTTGGGTTGCTTGGAGAAATCGATGTCA
AAACAGAGACGTCAGACAATACGTTCAAGGTTGTGGTGTTTAG
